Addgene plasmid #103881: aL-L3
Purpose: full-length human aL with moxsynGFP in betapropeller
Depositing lab: Timothy Springer. Publication: Direction of actin flow dictates integrin LFA-1 orientation during leukocyte migration. Nordenfelt P, Moore TI, Mehta SB, Kalappurakkal JM, Swaminathan V, Koga N, Lambert TJ, Baker D, Waters JC, Oldenbourg R, Tani T, Mayor S, Waterman CM, Springer TA. Nat Commun. 2017 Dec 11;8(1):2047. doi: 10.1038/s41467-017-01848-y. PubMed 29229906.
Backbone
  Vector backbone: pcDNA3.1/hygro(-)
  Backbone size w/o insert (bp): 5400
  Selectable markers: Hygromycin
Growth in bacteria
  Bacterial resistance: Ampicillin, 100 μg/mL
  Growth temperature: 37°C
  Growth strain: DH5alpha
  Copy number: Unknown
Gene/Insert
  Gene/Insert name: full-length human aL with moxsynGFP in betapropeller (alt names: aL-sGFP-dN5C1; aL-L3; integrin subunit alpha L)
  Species: H. sapiens (human)
  Insert size (bp): 4000
  Entrez Gene: ITGAL (a.k.a. CD11A, LFA-1, LFA1A)
  Tag / fusion protein: tension sensor module
  Cloning method: Restriction Enzyme; 5′ cloning site XbaI (unknown if destroyed); 3′ cloning site NotI (unknown if destroyed)
  Sequencing primers: 5′ T7; 3′ T7
Terms and licenses: Academic/Nonprofit Terms; Industry Terms: Not Available to Industry
How to cite: aL-L3 was a gift from Timothy Springer (Addgene plasmid # 103881 ; http://n2t.net/addgene:103881 ; RRID:Addgene_103881)
