[The description below was written by a language model from this plasmid's Addgene catalogue record and pLannotate feature annotations shown in this document.]
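Description:
aL-L3 is a mammalian expression plasmid built on the pcDNA3.1/hygro(-) backbone that encodes full-length human integrin alpha L (ITGAL, also called CD11a, the alpha subunit of LFA-1) with a moxsynGFP fluorescent protein inserted into the beta-propeller domain. The alternative name aL-sGFP-dN5C1 suggests a particular set of terminal truncations of the inserted GFP, although the record does not explain the nomenclature. The sequenced plasmid is 9,726 nt. In bacteria it is maintained through a high-copy ColE1/pUC-type origin with ampicillin resistance (AmpR under its own bla promoter), and it also carries an f1 origin for single-stranded DNA production.

The insert was cloned between XbaI and NotI sites. It is transcribed from the human CMV immediate-early enhancer/promoter and terminated by the bovine growth hormone polyadenylation signal. A T7 promoter just upstream of the coding region allows in vitro transcription and serves as a sequencing primer site. The automated annotation labels the whole open reading frame of about 4.2 kb as ITGAL and does not mark the embedded GFP separately, so its exact insertion point cannot be read from the feature table. The catalogue's tag field lists a "tension sensor module", which is not otherwise reflected in the stated purpose or the annotation. A second cassette, with the SV40 early promoter driving the hygromycin phosphotransferase gene and an SV40 poly(A) signal, allows selection of stably transfected mammalian cells. The short ble, lacI, bom and HIV-1 LTR fragment calls are most likely backbone remnants or annotation artefacts.

The associated publication concerns LFA-1 orientation relative to actin flow in migrating leukocytes. This is consistent with using a GFP held within the integrin headpiece as a fluorescent reporter for imaging the integrin on the cell surface.
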