Features (pLannotate 1.2.2; 20 found; start..end, strand, type, name):
    239..1264    +  CDS            HygR: aminoglycoside phosphotransferase from E. coli; aph(4)-Ia; confers resistance to hygromycin
   1274..1399    +  CDS            ble (fragment): BLE_KLEPN - Experimental evidence at protein level: Swiss-Prot protein existence level 1. Binding protein with a strong affinity to the bleomycin family of antibiotics. Binds to CL990; an antimitotic-antibiotic compound. From Klebsiella pneumoniae.
   1394..1515    +  polyA_signal   SV40 poly(A) signal: SV40 polyadenylation signal
   1588..1604    -  protein_bind   lac operator: The lac repressor binds to the lac operator to inhibit transcription in E. coli. This inhibition can be relieved by adding lactose or isopropyl-β-D-thiogalactopyranoside (IPTG). lac repressor encoded by lacI
   1612..1642    -  promoter       lac promoter: promoter for the E. coli lac operon
   1657..1678    -  protein_bind   CAP binding site: CAP binding activates transcription in the presence of cAMP. E. coli catabolite activator protein
   1691..1783    -  CDS            lacI (fragment): lac repressor; lacI; The lac repressor binds to the lac operator to inhibit transcription in E. coli. This inhibition can be relieved by adding lactose or isopropyl-β-D-thiogalactopyranoside (IPTG).
   1966..2554    -  rep_origin     ori: high-copy-number ColE1/pMB1/pBR322/pUC origin of replication
   2725..3585    -  CDS            AmpR: β-lactamase; bla; confers resistance to ampicillin, carbenicillin, and related antibiotics
   3586..3690    -  promoter       AmpR promoter: bla
   3749..3801    -  misc_feature   bom (fragment): basis of mobility region from pBR322
   3956..4335    +  enhancer       CMV enhancer: human cytomegalovirus immediate early enhancer
   4336..4539    +  promoter       CMV promoter: human cytomegalovirus (CMV) immediate early promoter
   4535..4568    +  LTR            5' LTR (truncated) (fragment): truncated 5' long terminal repeat (LTR) from HIV-1
   4584..4602    +  promoter       T7 promoter: promoter for bacteriophage T7 RNA polymerase
   4628..8836    +  CDS            ITGAL: ITAL_HUMAN - Also known as CD11A. Experimental evidence at protein level: Swiss-Prot protein existence level 1. Integrin ITGAL/ITGB2 is a receptor for ICAM1, ICAM2, ICAM3 and ICAM4. Integrin ITGAL/ITGB2 is a receptor for F11R (PubMed:11812992, PubMed:15528364). Integin ITGAL/ITGB2 is a receptor for the secreted form of ubiquitin-like protein ISG15; the interaction is mediated by ITGAL (PubMed:29100055). Involved in a variety of immune phenomena including leukocyte-endothelial cell interaction, cytotoxic T-cell mediated killing, and antibody dependent killing by granulocytes and monocytes. Cont
   8875..9099    +  polyA_signal   bGH poly(A) signal: bovine growth hormone polyadenylation signal
   9103..9124    +  promoter       SV40 promoter (fragment): SV40 enhancer and early promoter
   9145..9573    +  rep_origin     f1 ori (sequence partly withheld): f1 bacteriophage origin of replication; arrow indicates direction of (+) strand synthesis
   9587..190     +  promoter       SV40 promoter (across the origin): SV40 enhancer and early promoter
>Addgene plasmid #103881 | aL-L3 | addgene full sequence | sequence record 199438 | Addgene NGS Result
CAATTAGTCAGCAACCATAGTCCCGCCCCTAACTCCGCCCATCCCGCCCCTAACTCCGCCCAGTTCCGCC
CATTCTCCGCCCCATGGCTGACTAATTTTTTTTATTTATGCAGAGGCCGAGGCCGCCTCTGCCTCTGAGC
TATTCCAGAAGTAGTGAGGAGGCTTTTTTGGAGGCCTAGGCTTTTGCAAAAAGCTCCCGGGAGCTTGTAT
ATCCATTTTCGGATCTGATCAGCACGTGATGAAAAAGCCTGAACTCACCGCGACGTCTGTCGAGAAGTTT
CTGATCGAAAAGTTCGACAGCGTCTCCGACCTGATGCAGCTCTCGGAGGGCGAAGAATCTCGTGCTTTCA
GCTTCGATGTAGGAGGGCGTGGATATGTCCTGCGGGTAAATAGCTGCGCCGATGGTTTCTACAAAGATCG
TTATGTTTATCGGCACTTTGCATCGGCCGCGCTCCCGATTCCGGAAGTGCTTGACATTGGGGAATTCAGC
GAGAGCCTGACCTATTGCATCTCCCGCCGTGCACAGGGTGTCACGTTGCAAGACCTGCCTGAAACCGAAC
TGCCCGCTGTTCTGCAGCCGGTCGCGGAGGCCATGGATGCGATCGCTGCGGCCGATCTTAGCCAGACGAG
CGGGTTCGGCCCATTCGGACCGCAAGGAATCGGTCAATACACTACATGGCGTGATTTCATATGCGCGATT
GCTGATCCCCATGTGTATCACTGGCAAACTGTGATGGACGACACCGTCAGTGCGTCCGTCGCGCAGGCTC
TCGATGAGCTGATGCTTTGGGCCGAGGACTGCCCCGAAGTCCGGCACCTCGTGCACGCGGATTTCGGCTC
CAACAATGTCCTGACGGACAATGGCCGCATAACAGCGGTCATTGACTGGAGCGAGGCGATGTTCGGGGAT
TCCCAATACGAGGTCGCCAACATCTTCTTCTGGAGGCCGTGGTTGGCTTGTATGGAGCAGCAGACGCGCT
ACTTCGAGCGGAGGCATCCGGAGCTTGCAGGATCGCCGCGGCTCCGGGCGTATATGCTCCGCATTGGTCT
TGACCAACTCTATCAGAGCTTGGTTGACGGCAATTTCGATGATGCAGCTTGGGCGCAGGGTCGATGCGAC
GCAATCGTCCGATCCGGAGCCGGGACTGTCGGGCGTACACAAATCGCCCGCAGAAGCGCGGCCGTCTGGA
CCGATGGCTGTGTAGAAGTACTCGCCGATAGTGGAAACCGACGCCCCAGCACTCGTCCGAGGGCAAAGGA
ATAGCACGTGCTACGAGATTTCGATTCCACCGCCGCCTTCTATGAAAGGTTGGGCTTCGGAATCGTTTTC
CGGGACGCCGGCTGGATGATCCTCCAGCGCGGGGATCTCATGCTGGAGTTCTTCGCCCACCCCAACTTGT
TTATTGCAGCTTATAATGGTTACAAATAAAGCAATAGCATCACAAATTTCACAAATAAAGCATTTTTTTC
ACTGCATTCTAGTTGTGGTTTGTCCAAACTCATCAATGTATCTTATCATGTCTGTATACCGTCGACCTCT
AGCTAGAGCTTGGCGTAATCATGGTCATAGCTGTTTCCTGTGTGAAATTGTTATCCGCTCACAATTCCAC
ACAACATACGAGCCGGAAGCATAAAGTGTAAAGCCTGGGGTGCCTAATGAGTGAGCTAACTCACATTAAT
TGCGTTGCGCTCACTGCCCGCTTTCCAGTCGGGAAACCTGTCGTGCCAGCTGCATTAATGAATCGGCCAA
CGCGCGGGGAGAGGCGGTTTGCGTATTGGGCGCTCTTCCGCTTCCTCGCTCACTGACTCGCTGCGCTCGG
TCGTTCGGCTGCGGCGAGCGGTATCAGCTCACTCAAAGGCGGTAATACGGTTATCCACAGAATCAGGGGA
TAACGCAGGAAAGAACATGTGAGCAAAAGGCCAGCAAAAGGCCAGGAACCGTAAAAAGGCCGCGTTGCTG
GCGTTTTTCCATAGGCTCCGCCCCCCTGACGAGCATCACAAAAATCGACGCTCAAGTCAGAGGTGGCGAA
ACCCGACAGGACTATAAAGATACCAGGCGTTTCCCCCTGGAAGCTCCCTCGTGCGCTCTCCTGTTCCGAC
CCTGCCGCTTACCGGATACCTGTCCGCCTTTCTCCCTTCGGGAAGCGTGGCGCTTTCTCATAGCTCACGC
TGTAGGTATCTCAGTTCGGTGTAGGTCGTTCGCTCCAAGCTGGGCTGTGTGCACGAACCCCCCGTTCAGC
CCGACCGCTGCGCCTTATCCGGTAACTATCGTCTTGAGTCCAACCCGGTAAGACACGACTTATCGCCACT
GGCAGCAGCCACTGGTAACAGGATTAGCAGAGCGAGGTATGTAGGCGGTGCTACAGAGTTCTTGAAGTGG
TGGCCTAACTACGGCTACACTAGAAGAACAGTATTTGGTATCTGCGCTCTGCTGAAGCCAGTTACCTTCG
GAAAAAGAGTTGGTAGCTCTTGATCCGGCAAACAAACCACCGCTGGTAGCGGTGGTTTTTTTGTTTGCAA
GCAGCAGATTACGCGCAGAAAAAAAGGATCTCAAGAAGATCCTTTGATCTTTTCTACGGGGTCTGACGCT
CAGTGGAACGAAAACTCACGTTAAGGGATTTTGGTCATGAGATTATCAAAAAGGATCTTCACCTAGATCC
TTTTAAATTAAAAATGAAGTTTTAAATCAATCTAAAGTATATATGAGTAAACTTGGTCTGACAGTTACCA
ATGCTTAATCAGTGAGGCACCTATCTCAGCGATCTGTCTATTTCGTTCATCCATAGTTGCCTGACTCCCC
GTCGTGTAGATAACTACGATACGGGAGGGCTTACCATCTGGCCCCAGTGCTGCAATGATACCGCGAGACC
CACGCTCACCGGCTCCAGATTTATCAGCAATAAACCAGCCAGCCGGAAGGGCCGAGCGCAGAAGTGGTCC
TGCAACTTTATCCGCCTCCATCCAGTCTATTAATTGTTGCCGGGAAGCTAGAGTAAGTAGTTCGCCAGTT
AATAGTTTGCGCAACGTTGTTGCCATTGCTACAGGCATCGTGGTGTCACGCTCGTCGTTTGGTATGGCTT
CATTCAGCTCCGGTTCCCAACGATCAAGGCGAGTTACATGATCCCCCATGTTGTGCAAAAAAGCGGTTAG
CTCCTTCGGTCCTCCGATCGTTGTCAGAAGTAAGTTGGCCGCAGTGTTATCACTCATGGTTATGGCAGCA
CTGCATAATTCTCTTACTGTCATGCCATCCGTAAGATGCTTTTCTGTGACTGGTGAGTACTCAACCAAGT
CATTCTGAGAATAGTGTATGCGGCGACCGAGTTGCTCTTGCCCGGCGTCAATACGGGATAATACCGCGCC
ACATAGCAGAACTTTAAAAGTGCTCATCATTGGAAAACGTTCTTCGGGGCGAAAACTCTCAAGGATCTTA
CCGCTGTTGAGATCCAGTTCGATGTAACCCACTCGTGCACCCAACTGATCTTCAGCATCTTTTACTTTCA
CCAGCGTTTCTGGGTGAGCAAAAACAGGAAGGCAAAATGCCGCAAAAAAGGGAATAAGGGCGACACGGAA
ATGTTGAATACTCATACTCTTCCTTTTTCAATATTATTGAAGCATTTATCAGGGTTATTGTCTCATGAGC
GGATACATATTTGAATGTATTTAGAAAAATAAACAAATAGGGGTTCCGCGCACATTTCCCCGAAAAGTGC
CACCTGACGTCGACGGATCGGGAGATCTCCCGATCCCCTATGGTGCACTCTCAGTACAATCTGCTCTGAT
GCCGCATAGTTAAGCCAGTATCTGCTCCCTGCTTGTGTGTTGGAGGTCGCTGAGTAGTGCGCGAGCAAAA
TTTAAGCTACAACAAGGCAAGGCTTGACCGACAATTGCATGAAGAATCTGCTTAGGGTTAGGCGTTTTGC
GCTGCTTCGCGATGTACGGGCCAGATATACGCGTTGACATTGATTATTGACTAGTTATTAATAGTAATCA
ATTACGGGGTCATTAGTTCATAGCCCATATATGGAGTTCCGCGTTACATAACTTACGGTAAATGGCCCGC
CTGGCTGACCGCCCAACGACCCCCGCCCATTGACGTCAATAATGACGTATGTTCCCATAGTAACGCCAAT
AGGGACTTTCCATTGACGTCAATGGGTGGAGTATTTACGGTAAACTGCCCACTTGGCAGTACATCAAGTG
TATCATATGCCAAGTACGCCCCCTATTGACGTCAATGACGGTAAATGGCCCGCCTGGCATTATGCCCAGT
ACATGACCTTATGGGACTTTCCTACTTGGCAGTACATCTACGTATTAGTCATCGCTATTACCATGGTGAT
GCGGTTTTGGCAGTACATCAATGGGCGTGGATAGCGGTTTGACTCACGGGGATTTCCAAGTCTCCACCCC
ATTGACGTCAATGGGAGTTTGTTTTGGCACCAAAATCAACGGGACTTTCCAAAATGTCGTAACAACTCCG
CCCCATTGACGCAAATGGGCGGTAGGCGTGTACGGTGGGAGGTCTATATAAGCAGAGCTCTCTGGCTAAC
TAGAGAACCCACTGCTTACTGGCTTATCGAAATTAATACGACTCACTATAGGGAGACCCAAGCTGGCTAG
CGCCACCATGAAGGATTCCTGCATCACTGTGATGGCCATGGCGCTGCTGTCTGGGTTCTTTTTCTTCGCG
CCGGCCTCGAGCTACAACCTGGACGTGCGGGGCGCGCGGAGCTTCTCCCCACCGCGCGCCGGGAGGCACT
TTGGATACCGCGTCCTGCAGGTCGGAAACGGGGTCATCGTGGGAGCTCCAGGGGAGGGGAACAGCACAGG
AAGCCTCTATCAGTGCCAGTCGGGCACAGGACACTGCCTGCCAGTCACCCTGAGAGGTTCCAACTATACC
TCCAAGTACTTGGGAATGACCTTGGCAACAGACCCCACAGATGGAAGCATTTTGGCCTGTGACCCTGGGC
TGTCTCGAACGTGTGACCAGAACACCTATCTGAGTGGCCTGTGTTACCTCTTCCGCCAGAATCTGCAGGG
TCCCATGCTGCAGGGGCGCCCTGGTTTTCAGGAATGTATCAAGGGCAACGTAGACCTGGTATTTCTGTTT
GATGGTTCGATGAGCTTGCAGCCAGATGAATTTCAGAAAATTCTGGACTTCATGAAGGATGTGATGAAGA
AACTCAGCAACACTTCGTACCAGTTTGCTGCTGTTCAGTTTTCCACAAGCTACAAAACAGAATTTGATTT
CTCAGATTATGTTAAATGGAAGGACCCTGATGCTCTGCTGAAGCATGTAAAGCACATGTTGCTGTTGACC
AATACCTTTGGTGCCATCAATTATGTCGCGACAGAGGTGTTCCGGGAGGAGCTGGGGGCCCGGCCAGATG
CCACCAAAGTGCTTATCATCATCACGGATGGGGAGGCCACTGACAGTGGCAACATCGATGCGGCCAAAGA
CATCATCCGCTACATCATCGGGATTGGAAAGCATTTTCAGACCAAGGAGAGTCAGGAGACCCTCCACAAA
TTTGCATCAAAACCCGCGAGCGAGTTTGTGAAAATTCTGGACACATTTGAGAAGCTGAAAGATCTATTCA
CTGAGCTGCAGAAGAAGATCTATGTCATTGAGGGCACAAGCAAACAGGACCTGACTTCCTTCAACATGGA
GCTGTCCTCCAGCGGCATCAGTGCTGACCTCAGCAGGGGCCATGCAGTCGTGGGGGCAGTAGGAGCCAAG
GACTGGGCTGGGGGCTTTCTTGACCTGAAGGCAGACCTGCAGGATGACACATTTATTGGGAATGAACCAT
TGACACCAGAAGTGAGAGCAGGCTATTTGGGTTACACCGTGACCTGGCTGCCCTCCCGGCAAAAGACTTC
GTTGCTGGCCTCGGGAGCCCCTCGATACCAGCACATGGGCCGAGTGCTGCTGTTCCAAGAGCCACAGGCT
GAGGAACTGTTTACTGGAGTGGTCCCTATTCTGGTGGAGCTGGATGGAGATGTCAACGGGCACAAGTTTA
GCGTGCGAGGAGAGGGAGAAGGAGACGCTACCAATGGGAAGCTGACACTGAAATTCATCAGCACCACAGG
AAAGCTGCCCGTGCCTTGGCCAACTCTGGTCACTACCCTGACCTACGGCGTGCAGAGCTTTTCCCGGTAT
CCAGACCACATGAAGAGACATGATTTCTTTAAAAGCGCAATGCCCGAGGGATACGTCCAGGAAAGGACCA
TTTCCTTCAAGGACGATGGCACATATAAAACTCGCGCCGAGGTGAAGTTTGAAGGCGACACACTGGTCAA
CCGAATCGAGCTGAAGGGGATTGACTTCAAAGAAGATGGAAATATCCTGGGCCACAAACTGGAGTACAAC
TTCAACTCTCATAACGTCTACATCACCGCCGATAAGCAGAAAAACGGGATCAAGGCTAACTTCAAGATCA
GACACAACGTGGAAGACGGCAGCGTCCAGCTGGCCGATCATTACCAGCAGAACACACCTATCGGCGACGG
GCCCGTGCTGCTGCCTGATAATCACTATCTGTCTACTCAGAGTAAGCTGTCAAAAGACCCCAACGAGAAG
CGGGATCATATGGTCCTGCTGGAGTTCGTCACCGCTGCTGGAATCACCCACGGAATGGATGAGCTGTATG
CTCAACACTGGAGCCAGGTCCAGACAATCCATGGGACCCAGATTGGCTCTTATTTCGGTGGGGAGCTGTG
TGGCGTCGACGTGGACCAAGATGGGGAGACAGAGCTGCTGCTGATTGGTGCCCCACTGTTCTATGGGGAG
CAGAGAGGAGGCCGGGTGTTTATCTACCAGAGAAGACAGTTGGGGTTTGAAGAAGTCTCAGAGCTGCAGG
GGGACCCCGGCTACCCACTCGGGCGGTTTGGAGAAGCCATCACTGCTCTGACAGACATCAACGGCGATGG
GCTGGTAGACGTGGCTGTGGGGGCCCCTCTGGAGGAGCAGGGGGCTGTGTACATCTTCAATGGGAGGCAC
GGGGGGCTTAGTCCCCAGCCAAGTCAGCGGATAGAAGGGACCCAAGTGCTCTCAGGAATTCAGTGGTTTG
GACGCTCCATCCATGGGGTGAAGGACCTTGAAGGGGATGGCTTGGCAGATGTGGCTGTGGGGGCTGAGAG
CCAGATGATCGTGCTGAGCTCCCGGCCCGTGGTGGATATGGTCACCCTGATGTCCTTCTCTCCAGCTGAG
ATCCCAGTGCATGAAGTGGAGTGCTCCTATTCAACCAGTAACAAGATGAAAGAAGGAGTTAATATCACAA
TCTGTTTCCAGATCAAGTCTCTCATCCCCCAGTTCCAAGGCCGCCTGGTTGCCAATCTCACTTACACTCT
GCAGCTGGATGGCCACCGGACCAGAAGACGGGGGTTGTTCCCAGGAGGGAGACATGAACTCAGAAGGAAT
ATAGCTGTCACCACCAGCATGTCATGCACTGACTTCTCATTTCATTTCCCGGTATGTGTTCAAGACCTCA
TCTCCCCCATCAATGTTTCCCTGAATTTCTCTCTTTGGGAGGAGGAAGGGACACCGAGGGACCAAAGGGC
GCAGGGCAAGGACATACCGCCCATCCTGAGACCCTCCCTGCACTCGGAAACCTGGGAGATCCCTTTTGAG
AAGAACTGTGGGGAGGACAAGAAGTGTGAGGCAAACTTGAGAGTGTCCTTCTCTCCTGCAAGATCCAGAG
CCCTGCGTCTAACTGCTTTTGCCAGCCTCTCTGTGGAGCTGAGCCTGAGTAACTTGGAAGAAGATGCTTA
CTGGGTCCAGCTGGACCTGCACTTCCCCCCGGGACTCTCCTTCCGCAAGGTGGAGATGCTGAAGCCCCAT
AGCCAGATACCTGTGAGCTGCGAGGAGCTTCCTGAAGAGTCCAGGCTTCTGTCCAGGGCATTATCTTGCA
ATGTGAGCTCTCCCATCTTCAAAGCAGGCCACTCGGTTGCTCTGCAGATGATGTTTAATACACTGGTAAA
CAGCTCCTGGGGGGACTCGGTTGAATTGCACGCCAATGTGACCTGTAACAATGAGGACTCAGACCTCCTG
GAGGACAACTCAGCCACTACCATCATCCCCATCCTGTACCCCATCAACATCCTCATCCAGGACCAAGAAG
ACTCCACACTCTATGTCAGTTTCACCCCCAAAGGCCCCAAGATCCACCAAGTCAAGCACATGTACCAGGT
GAGGATCCAGCCTTCCATCCACGACCACAACATACCCACCCTGGAGGCTGTGGTTGGGGTGCCACAGCCT
CCCAGCGAGGGGCCCATCACACACCAGTGGAGCGTGCAGATGGAGCCTCCCGTGCCCTGCCACTATGAGG
ATCTGGAGAGGCTCCCGGATGCAGCTGAGCCTTGTCTCCCCGGAGCCCTGTTCCGCTGCCCTGTTGTCTT
CAGGCAGGAGATCCTCGTCCAAGTGATCGGGACTCTGGAGCTGGTGGGAGAGATCGAGGCCTCTTCCATG
TTCAGCCTCTGCAGCTCCCTCTCCATCTCCTTCAACAGCAGCAAGCATTTCCACCTCTATGGCAGCAACG
CCTCCCTGGCCCAGGTTGTCATGAAGGTTGACGTGGTGTATGAGAAGCAGATGCTCTACCTCTACGTGCT
GAGCGGCATCGGGGGGCTGCTGCTGCTGCTGCTCATTTTCATAGTGCTGTACAAGGTTGGTTTCTTCAAA
CGGAACCTGAAGGAGAAGATGGAGGCTGGCAGAGGTGTCCCGAATGGAATCCCTGCAGAAGACTCTGAGC
AGCTGGCATCTGGGCAAGAGGCTGGGGATCCCGGCTGCCTGAAGCCCCTCCATGAGAAGGACTCTGAGAG
TGGTGGTGGCAAGGACTGATAAAAGCTTAAGTTTAAACCGCTGATCAGCCTCGACTGTGCCTTCTAGTTG
CCAGCCATCTGTTGTTTGCCCCTCCCCCGTGCCTTCCTTGACCCTGGAAGGTGCCACTCCCACTGTCCTT
TCCTAATAAAATGAGGAAATTGCATCGCATTGTCTGAGTAGGTGTCATTCTATTCTGGGGGGTGGGGTGG
GGCAGGACAGCAAGGGGGAGGATTGGGAAGACAATAGCAGGCATGCTGGGGATGCGGTGGGCTCTATGGC
TTCTGAGGCGGAAAGAACCAGCTGGGGCTCTAGGGGGTATCCCC
[124 nt withheld, positions 9145-9268]
C
[91 nt withheld, positions 9270-9360]
A
[49 nt withheld, positions 9362-9410]
CCTTTGACGTTGGAGTCCACGTTCTTT
[37 nt withheld, positions 9438-9474]
ACCCTATCTCGGTCTATTCTTTTGATTTATAAGGGATTTTGCCGATTTCGGCCTATTGGTTAAAAAATGA
GCTGATTTAACAAAAATTTAACGCGAATTAATTCTGTGGAATGTGTGTCAGTTAGGGTGTGGAAAGTCCC
CAGGCTCCCCAGCAGGCAGAAGTATGCAAAGCATGCATCTCAATTAGTCAGCAACCAGGTGTGGAAAGTC
CCCAGGCTCCCCAGCAGGCAGAAGTATGCAAAGCATGCATCT
